Addgene plasmid #225243: pcDNA3.1-iPASnFR-H-mScarlet3-3xFLAG-Rab5
Depositing lab: Loren Looger. Publication: Genetically encoded fluorescent sensors for visualizing polyamine levels, uptake, and distribution. Tamura R, Chen J, De Jaeger M, Morris JF, Scott DA, Vangheluwe P, Looger LL. bioRxiv 2024.08.21.609037 10.1101/2024.08.21.609037.
Backbone
  Vector backbone: pcDNA3.1
  Vector type: Mammalian Expression
Growth in bacteria
  Bacterial resistance: Ampicillin, 100 μg/mL
  Growth temperature: 37°C
  Growth strain: DH5alpha
  Copy number: High Copy
Gene/Insert
  Gene/Insert name: iPASnFR-H
  Species: Synthetic
  Tag / fusion protein: mScarlet3 (C terminal on insert); 3xFLAG (C terminal on insert)
  Cloning method: Gibson Cloning
Terms and licenses: Academic/Nonprofit Terms; Industry Terms: Not Available to Industry
Depositor comments: Please visit https://doi.org/10.1101/2024.08.21.609037 for bioRxiv preprint.
How to cite: pcDNA3.1-iPASnFR-H-mScarlet3-3xFLAG-Rab5 was a gift from Loren Looger (Addgene plasmid # 225243 ; http://n2t.net/addgene:225243 ; RRID:Addgene_225243)
