[The description below was written by a language model from this plasmid's Addgene catalogue record and pLannotate feature annotations shown in this document.]
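Description:
pcDNA3.1-iPASnFR-H-mScarlet3-3xFLAG-Rab5 is an 8.5 kb mammalian expression plasmid built on the pcDNA3.1 backbone. It is propagated in E. coli at high copy from a ColE1/pUC-type origin under ampicillin selection (AmpR with its own bla promoter). It also carries an f1 origin and an SV40 promoter-driven neo cassette with an SV40 poly(A) signal, which allows G418 selection of transfected mammalian cells. Short fragment annotations in the table (HIV-1 LTR, bom, lacI, ble, PDGFRβ TM domain) are small hits that most likely reflect backbone or linker remnants rather than functional elements.

The payload is a single fusion open reading frame driven by the CMV enhancer/promoter and terminated by the bGH polyadenylation signal, with a T7 promoter upstream of the insert. The insert is iPASnFR-H, a synthetic, genetically encoded fluorescent sensor from a study of polyamine levels, uptake and distribution. The annotation detects a GFP-derived (cEGFP-like) segment within the sensor region, while the sequence upstream of it is unannotated. That stretch presumably holds the ligand-binding portion, whose identity the record does not state.

Downstream of the sensor come a red fluorescent protein (catalogued as mScarlet3 and matched by the annotator to a related mScarlet variant), a 3xFLAG epitope tag, and human RAB5A at the C-terminus. RAB5A is a small GTPase involved in membrane trafficking and is commonly used as an early-endosome marker, so it likely targets the sensor to that compartment. The red protein could then serve as a localization or normalization reference for the green sensor signal, and 3xFLAG allows antibody detection. The construct appears intended for imaging polyamines at Rab5-positive compartments in transfected mammalian cells.
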