Features (pLannotate 1.2.2; 25 found; start..end, strand, type, name):
     28..80      -  misc_feature   bom (fragment): basis of mobility region from pBR322
    235..614     +  enhancer       CMV enhancer: human cytomegalovirus immediate early enhancer
    615..818     +  promoter       CMV promoter: human cytomegalovirus (CMV) immediate early promoter
    814..847     +  LTR            5' LTR (truncated) (fragment): truncated 5' long terminal repeat (LTR) from HIV-1
    863..881     +  promoter       T7 promoter: promoter for bacteriophage T7 RNA polymerase
   1790..2506    +  CDS            cEGFP: cEGFP is a basic (constitutively fluorescent) green fluorescent protein published in 2008, derived from Aequorea victoria.
   2639..2662    +  CDS            PDGFRβ TM domain (fragment): transmembrane domain from platelet derived growth factor receptor beta
   2672..3339    +  CDS            mScarlet-2I (fragment): mScarlet-I derivative in which the N- and C-termini have been modified to reduce cytotoxicity (Valbuena et al., 2020) preserves the original mammalian codon optimization
   3356..3421    +  CDS            3xFLAG: three tandem FLAG® epitope tags, followed by an enterokinase cleavage site
   3420..3437    +  misc_feature   MCS (fragment): multiple cloning site
   3440..4084    +  CDS            RAB5A: RAB5A_HUMAN - Also known as RAB5. Experimental evidence at protein level: Swiss-Prot protein existence level 1. Small GTPase which cycles between active GTP-bound and inactive GDP-bound states. In its active state, binds to a variety of effector proteins to regulate cellular responses such as of intracellular membrane trafficking, from the formation of transport vesicles to their fusion with membranes. Active GTP-bound form is able to recruit to membranes different sets of downstream effectors directly responsible for vesicle formation, movement, tethering and fusion. RAB5A is required for the
   4125..4349    +  polyA_signal   bGH poly(A) signal: bovine growth hormone polyadenylation signal
   4353..4374    +  promoter       SV40 promoter (fragment): SV40 enhancer and early promoter
   4395..4823    +  rep_origin     f1 ori (sequence partly withheld): f1 bacteriophage origin of replication; arrow indicates direction of (+) strand synthesis
   4837..5166    +  promoter       SV40 promoter: SV40 enhancer and early promoter
   5233..6024    +  CDS            neo: KKA2_KLEPN - Also known as kan, nptII. Experimental evidence at protein level: Swiss-Prot protein existence level 1. Resistance to kanamycin, neomycin, paromomycin, ribostamycin, butirosin and gentamicin B. From Klebsiella pneumoniae.
   6048..6206    +  CDS            ble (fragment): BLE_KLEPN - Experimental evidence at protein level: Swiss-Prot protein existence level 1. Binding protein with a strong affinity to the bleomycin family of antibiotics. Binds to CL990; an antimitotic-antibiotic compound. From Klebsiella pneumoniae.
   6201..6322    +  polyA_signal   SV40 poly(A) signal: SV40 polyadenylation signal
   6395..6411    -  protein_bind   lac operator: The lac repressor binds to the lac operator to inhibit transcription in E. coli. This inhibition can be relieved by adding lactose or isopropyl-β-D-thiogalactopyranoside (IPTG). lac repressor encoded by lacI
   6419..6449    -  promoter       lac promoter: promoter for the E. coli lac operon
   6464..6485    -  protein_bind   CAP binding site: CAP binding activates transcription in the presence of cAMP. E. coli catabolite activator protein
   6498..6590    -  CDS            lacI (fragment): lac repressor; lacI; The lac repressor binds to the lac operator to inhibit transcription in E. coli. This inhibition can be relieved by adding lactose or isopropyl-β-D-thiogalactopyranoside (IPTG).
   6773..7361    -  rep_origin     ori: high-copy-number ColE1/pMB1/pBR322/pUC origin of replication
   7532..8392    -  CDS            AmpR: β-lactamase; bla; confers resistance to ampicillin, carbenicillin, and related antibiotics
   8393..8497    -  promoter       AmpR promoter: bla
>Addgene plasmid #225243 | pcDNA3.1-iPASnFR-H-mScarlet3-3xFLAG-Rab5 | addgene full sequence | sequence record 445255 | Addgene NGS Result
GACGGATCGGGAGATCTCCCGATCCCCTATGGTGCACTCTCAGTACAATCTGCTCTGATGCCGCATAGTT
AAGCCAGTATCTGCTCCCTGCTTGTGTGTTGGAGGTCGCTGAGTAGTGCGCGAGCAAAATTTAAGCTACA
ACAAGGCAAGGCTTGACCGACAATTGCATGAAGAATCTGCTTAGGGTTAGGCGTTTTGCGCTGCTTCGCG
ATGTACGGGCCAGATATACGCGTTGACATTGATTATTGACTAGTTATTAATAGTAATCAATTACGGGGTC
ATTAGTTCATAGCCCATATATGGAGTTCCGCGTTACATAACTTACGGTAAATGGCCCGCCTGGCTGACCG
CCCAACGACCCCCGCCCATTGACGTCAATAATGACGTATGTTCCCATAGTAACGCCAATAGGGACTTTCC
ATTGACGTCAATGGGTGGAGTATTTACGGTAAACTGCCCACTTGGCAGTACATCAAGTGTATCATATGCC
AAGTACGCCCCCTATTGACGTCAATGACGGTAAATGGCCCGCCTGGCATTATGCCCAGTACATGACCTTA
TGGGACTTTCCTACTTGGCAGTACATCTACGTATTAGTCATCGCTATTACCATGGTGATGCGGTTTTGGC
AGTACATCAATGGGCGTGGATAGCGGTTTGACTCACGGGGATTTCCAAGTCTCCACCCCATTGACGTCAA
TGGGAGTTTGTTTTGGCACCAAAATCAACGGGACTTTCCAAAATGTCGTAACAACTCCGCCCCATTGACG
CAAATGGGCGGTAGGCGTGTACGGTGGGAGGTCTATATAAGCAGAGCTCTCTGGCTAACTAGAGAACCCA
CTGCTTACTGGCTTATCGAAATTAATACGACTCACTATAGGGAGACCCAAGCTGGCTAGCGTTTAAACTT
AAGCTTGCCACCATGAACACGTTGACGGTTTACAATTGGGGTGATTACATCGACCCTGCATTAATCCGTA
AGTTCGAGAAGCAAACGGGTATAAAGGTTATATATCAGACGTTTGACTCCAATGAAGCAATGATGGCAAA
GATTGCTCAAGGTGGAGCAACGTTCGACGTAGCAGTTCCATCTGAGTACGCGATCTCTAAGATGAAGGAA
GATGGATTGCTGATCCCCTTAGACCATTCAAAATTACCTAACCTCAAATACATTAATCCGCGCTTCTTAA
ATTTAAGCTTCGACCCCGGAAACAGATACTCTGTCCCCTACTTCTGGGGTACCGTGGGGATAGTTTACAA
TCCCGGCATGTTGGGTGGTAAGAAGATCACTTCTTGGAACGACTTGTGGGATCCAGACCTGCGCAATCAG
ATCCTGCTTGTTGACGGAGCTCGTGAGGTAATCGGAATGGGACTTAACTCACTCCACTATTCACTCAACG
ACACCAATAAAGAGCATCTCAAGAAGGCCAAAGAGAAGTTGGACAGACTCGTGCCAAATGTGAAAGCCAT
AGTCGGGGATGAAATCAAGATGTTGCTGGCGAATGAGGAAGCAGCGATAGGAGTTGTGTGGAGTGGGGAC
GCTGCGGAGATCATCGCCGAAAATGACAAGTTGGATTACGTGGTGCCCAAAGAGGGATCGAACTTGTGGT
TCGACAATATGGTGATTCCAAAGACCGCGAAGAATATTGAAGGAGCACATAAATTCATTAACTTCATGCT
GGACCCAAAGAATGCGGCGCAGAACGCCGAGTACGTTGGCTATTCAACCCCAAATAAGAAGGCTTTGGAT
TACATGCCTAAGGAAATCACAGAGTCTAAGAGGCACACGGTCTATATCACCGCCGACAAGCAGAAGAACG
GCATCAAGGCGAACTTCAAGATCCACCTTAACGTGGAGGACGGCAGCGTGCAGCTCGCCGACCACTACCA
GCAGAACACCCCCATCGGCGACGGCCCCGTGCTGCTGCCCGACAACCACTACCTGAGCTATCAGTCCGTG
CTGAGCAAAGACCCCAACGAGAAGCGCGATCACATGGTCCTGCTGGAGTTCGTGACCGCCACCGGGAACT
CTCTCGGCATGGACGAGCTGTACAAGGGCGGTACCGGAGGGAGCATGAGCAAGGGCGAGGAGCTGTTCAC
CGGGGTGGTGCCCATCCTGGTCGAGCTGGACGGCGACGTAAACGGCCACAAGTTCAGCGTGCGCGGCGAG
GGCGAGGGCGATGCCACCAACGGCAAGCTAACCCTGAAGTTCATCTGCACCACCGGCAAGCTGCCCGTGC
CCTGGCCCACCCTCGTGACCACCCTGAGCTACGGCGTGCAGTGCTTCGCCCGCTACCCCGACCACATGAA
GCAGCACGACTTCTTCAAGTCCGCCATGCCCGAAGGCTACGTCCAGGAGCGCACCATCAGCTTCAAGGAC
GACGGAACCTACAAGACCCGCGCCGAGGTGAAGTTAGAGGGCGACACCCTGGTGAACCGCATCGAGCTAA
AGGGCATCGACTTCAAGGAGGACGGCAACATCCTGGGGCACAAGCTGGAGTACAACTTTAACTATCATGA
CAAGCGGTTCTATCCCGATTTCGACTCAATCGGCAATTTAGAAGTTTACAAGAATCTTGGAAAGCGTATG
TTGGCTTACTACAATGAACTGTTCCTGCAATTTAAGATGCACCGCAATGCTGTGGGCCAGGACACGCAGG
AGCGTGAATTCGATAGCACCGAGGCAGTGATCAAGGAGTTCATGCGGTTCAAGGTGCACATGGAGGGCTC
CATGAACGGCCACGAGTTCGAGATCGAGGGCGAGGGCGAGGGCCGCCCCTACGAGGGCACCCAGACCGCC
AAGCTGAGGGTGACCAAGGGTGGCCCCCTGCCCTTCTCCTGGGACATCCTGTCCCCTCAGTTCATGTACG
GCTCCAGGGCCTTCACGAAGCACCCCGCCGACATCCCCGACTACTGGAAGCAGTCCTTCCCCGAGGGCTT
CAAGTGGGAGCGCGTGATGAACTTCGAGGACGGCGGCGCCGTGTCCGTGGCCCAGGACACCTCCCTGGAG
GACGGCACCCTGATCTACAAGGTGAAGCTCCGCGGCACCAACTTCCCTCCTGACGGCCCCGTAATGCAGA
AGAAGACAATGGGCTGGGAAGCATCCACCGAGCGGTTGTACCCCGAGGACGTCGTGCTGAAGGGCGACAT
TAAGATGGCCCTGCGCCTGAAGGACGGCGGCCGCTACCTGGCGGACTTCAAGACCACCTACAGGGCCAAG
AAGCCCGTGCAGATGCCCGGCGCCTTCAACATCGACCGCAAGTTGGACATCACATCCCACAACGAGGACT
ACACCGTGGTGGAACAGTACGAACGCTCCGTGGCCCGCCACTCCACCGGCGGCTCCGGTGGCTCCGACTA
CAAAGACCATGACGGTGATTATAAAGATCATGACATCGATTACAAGGATGACGATGACAAGCTCAAGCTT
CGAATTCCGATGGCTAGTCGAGGCGCAACAAGACCCAACGGGCCAAATACTGGAAATAAAATATGCCAGT
TCAAACTAGTACTTCTGGGAGAGTCCGCTGTTGGCAAATCAAGCCTAGTGCTTCGTTTTGTGAAAGGCCA
ATTTCATGAATTTCAAGAGAGTACCATTGGGGCTGCTTTTCTAACCCAAACTGTATGTCTTGATGACACT
ACAGTAAAGTTTGAAATATGGGATACAGCTGGTCAAGAACGATACCATAGCCTAGCACCAATGTACTACA
GAGGAGCACAAGCAGCCATAGTTGTATATGATATCACAAATGAGGAGTCCTTTGCAAGAGCAAAAAATTG
GGTTAAAGAACTTCAGAGGCAAGCAAGTCCTAACATTGTAATAGCTTTATCGGGAAACAAGGCCGACCTA
GCAAATAAAAGAGCAGTAGATTTCCAGGAAGCACAGTCCTATGCAGATGACAATAGTTTATTATTCATGG
AGACATCCGCTAAAACATCAATGAATGTAAATGAAATATTCATGGCAATAGCTAAAAAATTGCCAAAGAA
TGAACCACAAAATCCAGGAGCAAATTCTGCCAGAGGAAGAGGAGTAGACCTTACCGAACCCACACAACCA
ACCAGGAATCAGTGTTGTAGTAACTAATCTAGAGGGCCCGTTTAAACCCGCTGATCAGCCTCGACTGTGC
CTTCTAGTTGCCAGCCATCTGTTGTTTGCCCCTCCCCCGTGCCTTCCTTGACCCTGGAAGGTGCCACTCC
CACTGTCCTTTCCTAATAAAATGAGGAAATTGCATCGCATTGTCTGAGTAGGTGTCATTCTATTCTGGGG
GGTGGGGTGGGGCAGGACAGCAAGGGGGAGGATTGGGAAGACAATAGCAGGCATGCTGGGGATGCGGTGG
GCTCTATGGCTTCTGAGGCGGAAAGAACCAGCTGGGGCTCTAGGGGGTATCCCCACGCGCCCTGTAGA
[110 nt withheld, positions 4409-4518]
C
[91 nt withheld, positions 4520-4610]
A
[49 nt withheld, positions 4612-4660]
CCTTTGACGTTGGAGTCCACGTTCTTT
[37 nt withheld, positions 4688-4724]
ACCCTATCTCGGTCTATTCTTTTGATTTATAAGGGATTTTGCCGATTTCGGCCTATTGGTTAAAAAATGA
GCTGATTTAACAAAAATTTAACGCGAATTAATTCTGTGGAATGTGTGTCAGTTAGGGTGTGGAAAGTCCC
CAGGCTCCCCAGCAGGCAGAAGTATGCAAAGCATGCATCTCAATTAGTCAGCAACCAGGTGTGGAAAGTC
CCCAGGCTCCCCAGCAGGCAGAAGTATGCAAAGCATGCATCTCAATTAGTCAGCAACCATAGTCCCGCCC
CTAACTCCGCCCATCCCGCCCCTAACTCCGCCCAGTTCCGCCCATTCTCCGCCCCATGGCTGACTAATTT
TTTTTATTTATGCAGAGGCCGAGGCCGCCTCTGCCTCTGAGCTATTCCAGAAGTAGTGAGGAGGCTTTTT
TGGAGGCCTAGGCTTTTGCAAAAAGCTCCCGGGAGCTTATATATCCATTTTCGGATCTGATCAAGAGACA
GGATGAGGATCGTTTCGCATGATTGAACAAGATGGATTGCACGCAGGTTCTCCGGCCGCTTGGGTGGAGA
GGCTATTCGGCTATGACTGGGCACAACAGACAATCGGCTGCTCTGATGCCGCCGTGTTCCGGCTGTCAGC
GCAGGGGCGCCCGGTTCTTTTTGTCAAGACCGACCTGTCCGGTGCCCTGAATGAACTGCAGGACGAGGCA
GCGCGGCTATCGTGGCTGGCCACGACGGGCGTTCCTTGCGCAGCTGTGCTCGACGTTGTCACTGAAGCGG
GAAGGGACTGGCTGCTATTGGGCGAAGTGCCGGGGCAGGATCTCCTGTCATCTCACCTTGCTCCTGCCGA
GAAAGTATCCATCATGGCTGATGCAATGCGGCGGCTGCATACGCTTGATCCGGCTACCTGCCCATTCGAC
CACCAAGCGAAACATCGCATCGAGCGAGCACGTACTCGGATGGAAGCCGGTCTTGTCGATCAGGATGATC
TGGACGAAGAGCATCAGGGGCTCGCGCCAGCCGAACTGTTCGCCAGGCTCAAGGCGCGCATGCCCGACGG
CGAGGATCTCGTCGTGACCCATGGCGATGCCTGCTTGCCGAATATCATGGTGGAAAATGGCCGCTTTTCT
GGATTCATCGACTGTGGCCGGCTGGGTGTGGCGGACCGCTATCAGGACATAGCGTTGGCTACCCGTGATA
TTGCTGAAGAGCTTGGCGGCGAATGGGCTGACCGCTTCCTCGTGCTTTACGGTATCGCCGCTCCCGATTC
GCAGCGCATCGCCTTCTATCGCCTTCTTGACGAGTTCTTCTGAGCGGGACTCTGGGGTTCGAAATGACCG
ACCAAGCGACGCCCAACCTGCCATCACGAGATTTCGATTCCACCGCCGCCTTCTATGAAAGGTTGGGCTT
CGGAATCGTTTTCCGGGACGCCGGCTGGATGATCCTCCAGCGCGGGGATCTCATGCTGGAGTTCTTCGCC
CACCCCAACTTGTTTATTGCAGCTTATAATGGTTACAAATAAAGCAATAGCATCACAAATTTCACAAATA
AAGCATTTTTTTCACTGCATTCTAGTTGTGGTTTGTCCAAACTCATCAATGTATCTTATCATGTCTGTAT
ACCGTCGACCTCTAGCTAGAGCTTGGCGTAATCATGGTCATAGCTGTTTCCTGTGTGAAATTGTTATCCG
CTCACAATTCCACACAACATACGAGCCGGAAGCATAAAGTGTAAAGCCTGGGGTGCCTAATGAGTGAGCT
AACTCACATTAATTGCGTTGCGCTCACTGCCCGCTTTCCAGTCGGGAAACCTGTCGTGCCAGCTGCATTA
ATGAATCGGCCAACGCGCGGGGAGAGGCGGTTTGCGTATTGGGCGCTCTTCCGCTTCCTCGCTCACTGAC
TCGCTGCGCTCGGTCGTTCGGCTGCGGCGAGCGGTATCAGCTCACTCAAAGGCGGTAATACGGTTATCCA
CAGAATCAGGGGATAACGCAGGAAAGAACATGTGAGCAAAAGGCCAGCAAAAGGCCAGGAACCGTAAAAA
GGCCGCGTTGCTGGCGTTTTTCCATAGGCTCCGCCCCCCTGACGAGCATCACAAAAATCGACGCTCAAGT
CAGAGGTGGCGAAACCCGACAGGACTATAAAGATACCAGGCGTTTCCCCCTGGAAGCTCCCTCGTGCGCT
CTCCTGTTCCGACCCTGCCGCTTACCGGATACCTGTCCGCCTTTCTCCCTTCGGGAAGCGTGGCGCTTTC
TCATAGCTCACGCTGTAGGTATCTCAGTTCGGTGTAGGTCGTTCGCTCCAAGCTGGGCTGTGTGCACGAA
CCCCCCGTTCAGCCCGACCGCTGCGCCTTATCCGGTAACTATCGTCTTGAGTCCAACCCGGTAAGACACG
ACTTATCGCCACTGGCAGCAGCCACTGGTAACAGGATTAGCAGAGCGAGGTATGTAGGCGGTGCTACAGA
GTTCTTGAAGTGGTGGCCTAACTACGGCTACACTAGAAGAACAGTATTTGGTATCTGCGCTCTGCTGAAG
CCAGTTACCTTCGGAAAAAGAGTTGGTAGCTCTTGATCCGGCAAACAAACCACCGCTGGTAGCGGTGGTT
TTTTTGTTTGCAAGCAGCAGATTACGCGCAGAAAAAAAGGATCTCAAGAAGATCCTTTGATCTTTTCTAC
GGGGTCTGACGCTCAGTGGAACGAAAACTCACGTTAAGGGATTTTGGTCATGAGATTATCAAAAAGGATC
TTCACCTAGATCCTTTTAAATTAAAAATGAAGTTTTAAATCAATCTAAAGTATATATGAGTAAACTTGGT
CTGACAGTTACCAATGCTTAATCAGTGAGGCACCTATCTCAGCGATCTGTCTATTTCGTTCATCCATAGT
TGCCTGACTCCCCGTCGTGTAGATAACTACGATACGGGAGGGCTTACCATCTGGCCCCAGTGCTGCAATG
ATACCGCGAGACCCACGCTCACCGGCTCCAGATTTATCAGCAATAAACCAGCCAGCCGGAAGGGCCGAGC
GCAGAAGTGGTCCTGCAACTTTATCCGCCTCCATCCAGTCTATTAATTGTTGCCGGGAAGCTAGAGTAAG
TAGTTCGCCAGTTAATAGTTTGCGCAACGTTGTTGCCATTGCTACAGGCATCGTGGTGTCACGCTCGTCG
TTTGGTATGGCTTCATTCAGCTCCGGTTCCCAACGATCAAGGCGAGTTACATGATCCCCCATGTTGTGCA
AAAAAGCGGTTAGCTCCTTCGGTCCTCCGATCGTTGTCAGAAGTAAGTTGGCCGCAGTGTTATCACTCAT
GGTTATGGCAGCACTGCATAATTCTCTTACTGTCATGCCATCCGTAAGATGCTTTTCTGTGACTGGTGAG
TACTCAACCAAGTCATTCTGAGAATAGTGTATGCGGCGACCGAGTTGCTCTTGCCCGGCGTCAATACGGG
ATAATACCGCGCCACATAGCAGAACTTTAAAAGTGCTCATCATTGGAAAACGTTCTTCGGGGCGAAAACT
CTCAAGGATCTTACCGCTGTTGAGATCCAGTTCGATGTAACCCACTCGTGCACCCAACTGATCTTCAGCA
TCTTTTACTTTCACCAGCGTTTCTGGGTGAGCAAAAACAGGAAGGCAAAATGCCGCAAAAAAGGGAATAA
GGGCGACACGGAAATGTTGAATACTCATACTCTTCCTTTTTCAATATTATTGAAGCATTTATCAGGGTTA
TTGTCTCATGAGCGGATACATATTTGAATGTATTTAGAAAAATAAACAAATAGGGGTTCCGCGCACATTT
CCCCGAAAAGTGCCACCTGACGTC
